Addgene plasmid #90670: DYNLT3 B3.5 gRNA
Purpose: 3rd generation lentiviral gRNA plasmid targeting human DYNLT3
Depositing lab: Iain Cheeseman. Depositing organization: Whitehead Institute for Biomedical Research. Publication: Large-Scale Analysis of CRISPR/Cas9 Cell-Cycle Knockouts Reveals the Diversity of p53-Dependent Responses to Cell-Cycle Defects. McKinley KL, Cheeseman IM. Dev Cell. 2017 Feb 27;40(4):405-420.e2. doi: 10.1016/j.devcel.2017.01.012. Epub 2017 Feb 16. PubMed 28216383.
Backbone
  Vector backbone: pLenti-sgRNA
  Backbone manufacturer: Eric Lander & David Sabatini labs (Addgene plasmid #71409)
  Backbone size w/o insert (bp): 9151
  Vector type: Lentiviral, CRISPR
  Selectable markers: Puromycin
Growth in bacteria
  Bacterial resistance: Ampicillin, 100 μg/mL
  Growth temperature: 37°C
  Growth strain: NEB Stable
  Copy number: Unknown
Gene/Insert
  Gene/Insert name: DYNLT3 (Guide Designation B3.5) (alt name: pKMKO series)
  gRNA/shRNA sequence: CACCgAGGCTTTTCCCAACTTAACC
  Species: H. sapiens (human)
  Promoter: U6
  Cloning method: Restriction Enzyme; 5′ cloning site BsmBI (destroyed during cloning); 3′ cloning site BsmBI (destroyed during cloning)
  Sequencing primers: 5′ hU6-F (5'-GAGGGCCTATTTCCCATGATT-3'); 3′ EF1a-R (5'-CACGGCGACTACTGCACTTA-3')
Terms and licenses: Academic/Nonprofit Terms; Industry Terms: Not Available to Industry
Depositor comments: Please note that gRNA target sequence listed is not strictly the 20nt spacer sequence, but also contains the 5' BsmBI overhang. For more information about knockout human cell lines generated using this plasmid, please see http://cellcycleknockouts.wi.mit.edu/ .
How to cite: DYNLT3 B3.5 gRNA was a gift from Iain Cheeseman (Addgene plasmid # 90670 ; http://n2t.net/addgene:90670 ; RRID:Addgene_90670)
