[The description below was written by a language model from this plasmid's Addgene catalogue record and pLannotate feature annotations shown in this document.]
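Description:
DYNLT3 B3.5 gRNA is a third-generation lentiviral CRISPR guide plasmid built on the pLenti-sgRNA backbone and designed to express a single guide RNA against human DYNLT3. In bacteria it is maintained through a high-copy ColE1/pUC-type origin and selected with ampicillin via the β-lactamase gene. An f1 origin, an SV40 origin and residual lac/lacZα, T3 and T7 promoter elements are carried over from the parental cloning vector.

The lentiviral cassette starts with an RSV promoter fused to a truncated HIV-1 5' LTR, which makes genomic RNA production Tat-independent. It continues with the Ψ packaging signal with a gag fragment, the Rev response element and a cPPT/CTS, and it ends in a self-inactivating ΔU3 3' LTR followed by an SV40 polyadenylation signal. Within this unit, a human U6 RNA polymerase III promoter drives the guide, which was cloned between two BsmBI sites (both destroyed on insertion) directly upstream of the Streptococcus pyogenes sgRNA scaffold, annotated here as a tracrRNA fragment. Downstream, an EF-1α core promoter expresses puromycin N-acetyltransferase for selection of transduced mammalian cells, and a WPRE enhances transcript expression.

No Cas9 coding sequence is annotated, so the nuclease must be supplied separately, for example by a Cas9-expressing cell line. The plasmid belongs to a series of guides used in a large-scale analysis of cell-cycle gene knockouts in human cells. The sequenced record is 7,327 nt, shorter than the catalogue backbone size of 9,151 bp. The record does not explain this difference, though loss of a stuffer fragment on guide cloning is one possible cause.
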