Features (pLannotate 1.2.2; 27 found; start..end, strand, type, name):
     49..70      +  protein_bind   CAP binding site: CAP binding activates transcription in the presence of cAMP. E. coli catabolite activator protein
     85..115     +  promoter       lac promoter: promoter for the E. coli lac operon
    123..139     +  protein_bind   lac operator: The lac repressor binds to the lac operator to inhibit transcription in E. coli. This inhibition can be relieved by adding lactose or isopropyl-β-D-thiogalactopyranoside (IPTG). lac repressor encoded by lacI
    184..202     +  promoter       T3 promoter: promoter for bacteriophage T3 RNA polymerase
    230..456     +  promoter       RSV promoter: Rous sarcoma virus enhancer/promoter
    457..637     +  LTR            5' LTR (truncated): truncated 5' long terminal repeat (LTR) from HIV-1
    684..809     +  misc_feature   HIV-1 Ψ: packaging signal of human immunodeficiency virus type 1
    793..1156    +  CDS            HIV-1 gag (fragment): gag protein from human immunodeficiency virus 1; gag
   1302..1535    +  misc_feature   RRE: The Rev response element (RRE) of HIV-1 allows for Rev-dependent mRNA export from the nucleus to the cytoplasm.
   1912..1938    +  CDS            Rev (fragment): human immunodeficiency virus 1 (HIV-1) Rev protein; rev; enhances nuclear export of unspliced and incompletely spliced viral mRNAs
   1942..2182    +  promoter       U6 promoter: RNA polymerase III promoter for human U6 snRNA
   2255..2322    +  misc_RNA       tracrRNA (fragment): trans-activating CRISPR RNA for the Streptococcus pyogenes CRISPR/Cas9 system
   2371..2488    +  misc_feature   cPPT/CTS: central polypurine tract and central termination sequence of HIV-1
   2557..2768    +  promoter       EF-1α core promoter: core promoter for human elongation factor EF-1α
   2794..3393    +  CDS            PuroR (fragment): puromycin N-acetyltransferase; pac from Streptomyces; confers resistance to puromycin
   3409..3997    +  misc_feature   WPRE: woodchuck hepatitis virus posttranscriptional regulatory element
   4048..4067    +  misc_feature   cPPT/CTS (fragment): central polypurine tract and central termination sequence of HIV-1
   4069..4302    +  LTR            3' LTR (ΔU3): self-inactivating 3' long terminal repeat (LTR) from HIV-1
   4380..4501    +  polyA_signal   SV40 poly(A) signal: SV40 polyadenylation signal
   4541..4676    +  rep_origin     SV40 ori: SV40 origin of replication
   4697..4715    -  promoter       T7 promoter: promoter for bacteriophage T7 RNA polymerase
   4723..4878    +  CDS            lacZα (fragment): LacZα fragment of β-galactosidase; lacZ fragment
   4883..5311    +  rep_origin     f1 ori (sequence partly withheld): f1 bacteriophage origin of replication; arrow indicates direction of (+) strand synthesis
   5364..5468    +  promoter       AmpR promoter: bla
   5469..6329    +  CDS            AmpR: β-lactamase; bla; confers resistance to ampicillin, carbenicillin, and related antibiotics
   6500..7088    +  rep_origin     ori: high-copy-number ColE1/pMB1/pBR322/pUC origin of replication
   7271..36      +  CDS            lacI (fragment) (across the origin): lac repressor; lacI; The lac repressor binds to the lac operator to inhibit transcription in E. coli. This inhibition can be relieved by adding lactose or isopropyl-β-D-thiogalactopyranoside (IPTG).
>Addgene plasmid #90670 | DYNLT3 B3.5 gRNA | addgene full sequence | sequence record 190325
GCACGACAGGTTTCCCGACTGGAAAGCGGGCAGTGAGCGCAACGCAATTAATGTGAGTTAGCTCACTCAT
TAGGCACCCCAGGCTTTACACTTTATGCTTCCGGCTCGTATGTTGTGTGGAATTGTGAGCGGATAACAAT
TTCACACAGGAAACAGCTATGACCATGATTACGCCAAGCGCGCAATTAACCCTCACTAAAGGGAACAAAA
GCTGGAGCTGCAAGCTTAATGTAGTCTTATGCAATACTCTTGTAGTCTTGCAACATGGTAACGATGAGTT
AGCAACATGCCTTACAAGGAGAGAAAAAGCACCGTGCATGCCGATTGGTGGAAGTAAGGTGGTACGATCG
TGCCTTATTAGGAAGGCAACAGACGGGTCTGACATGGATTGGACGAACCACTGAATTGCCGCATTGCAGA
GATATTGTATTTAAGTGCCTAGCTCGATACATAAACGGGTCTCTCTGGTTAGACCAGATCTGAGCCTGGG
AGCTCTCTGGCTAACTAGGGAACCCACTGCTTAAGCCTCAATAAAGCTTGCCTTGAGTGCTTCAAGTAGT
GTGTGCCCGTCTGTTGTGTGACTCTGGTAACTAGAGATCCCTCAGACCCTTTTAGTCAGTGTGGAAAATC
TCTAGCAGTGGCGCCCGAACAGGGACTTGAAAGCGAAAGGGAAACCAGAGGAGCTCTCTCGACGCAGGAC
TCGGCTTGCTGAAGCGCGCACGGCAAGAGGCGAGGGGCGGCGACTGGTGAGTACGCCAAAAATTTTGACT
AGCGGAGGCTAGAAGGAGAGAGATGGGTGCGAGAGCGTCAGTATTAAGCGGGGGAGAATTAGATCGCGAT
GGGAAAAAATTCGGTTAAGGCCAGGGGGAAAGAAAAAATATAAATTAAAACATATAGTATGGGCAAGCAG
GGAGCTAGAACGATTCGCAGTTAATCCTGGCCTGTTAGAAACATCAGAAGGCTGTAGACAAATACTGGGA
CAGCTACAACCATCCCTTCAGACAGGATCAGAAGAACTTAGATCATTATATAATACAGTAGCAACCCTCT
ATTGTGTGCATCAAAGGATAGAGATAAAAGACACCAAGGAAGCTTTAGACAAGATAGAGGAAGAGCAAAA
CAAAAGTAAGACCACCGCACAGCAAGCGGCCGCTGATCTTCAGACCTGGAGGAGGAGATATGAGGGACAA
TTGGAGAAGTGAATTATATAAATATAAAGTAGTAAAAATTGAACCATTAGGAGTAGCACCCACCAAGGCA
AAGAGAAGAGTGGTGCAGAGAGAAAAAAGAGCAGTGGGAATAGGAGCTTTGTTCCTTGGGTTCTTGGGAG
CAGCAGGAAGCACTATGGGCGCAGCGTCAATGACGCTGACGGTACAGGCCAGACAATTATTGTCTGGTAT
AGTGCAGCAGCAGAACAATTTGCTGAGGGCTATTGAGGCGCAACAGCATCTGTTGCAACTCACAGTCTGG
GGCATCAAGCAGCTCCAGGCAAGAATCCTGGCTGTGGAAAGATACCTAAAGGATCAACAGCTCCTGGGGA
TTTGGGGTTGCTCTGGAAAACTCATTTGCACCACTGCTGTGCCTTGGAATGCTAGTTGGAGTAATAAATC
TCTGGAACAGATTTGGAATCACACGACCTGGATGGAGTGGGACAGAGAAATTAACAATTACACAAGCTTA
ATACACTCCTTAATTGAAGAATCGCAAAACCAGCAAGAAAAGAATGAACAAGAATTATTGGAATTAGATA
AATGGGCAAGTTTGTGGAATTGGTTTAACATAACAAATTGGCTGTGGTATATAAAATTATTCATAATGAT
AGTAGGAGGCTTGGTAGGTTTAAGAATAGTTTTTGCTGTACTTTCTATAGTGAATAGAGTTAGGCAGGGA
TATTCACCATTATCGTTTCAGACCCACCTCCCAACCCCGAGGGGACCCAGAGAGGGCCTATTTCCCATGA
TTCCTTCATATTTGCATATACGATACAAGGCTGTTAGAGAGATAATTAGAATTAATTTGACTGTAAACAC
AAAGATATTAGTACAAAATACGTGACGTAGAAAGTAATAATTTCTTGGGTAGTTTGCAGTTTTAAAATTA
TGTTTTAAAATGGACTATCATATGCTTACCGTAACTTGAAAGTATTTCGATTTCTTGGCTTTATATATCT
TGTGGAAAGGACGAAACACCGAGGCTTTTCCCAACTTAACCGTAAGAGCTATGCTGGAAACAGTAACCGT
AAGAGCTATGCTGGAAACAGCATAGCAAGTTTAAATAAGGCTAGTCCGTTATCAACTTGAAAAAGTGGCA
CCGAGTCGGTGCTTTTTTTGAATTCTAGATCTTGAGACAAATGGCAGTATTCATCCACAATTTTAAAAGA
AAAGGGGGGATTGGGGGGTACAGTGCAGGGGAAAGAATAGTAGACATAATAGCAACAGACATACAAACTA
AAGAATTACAAAAACAAATTACAAAAATTCAAAATTTTCGGGTTTATTACAGGGACAGCAGAGATCCACT
TTGGCGCCGGCTCGAGTGGCTCCGGTGCCCGTCAGTGGGCAGAGCGCACATCGCCCACAGTCCCCGAGAA
GTTGGGGGGAGGGGTCGGCAATTGAACCGGTGCCTAGAGAAGGTGGCGCGGGGTAAACTGGGAAAGTGAT
GTCGTGTACTGGCTCCGCCTTTTTCCCGAGGGTGGGGGAGAACCGTATATAAGTGCAGTAGTCGCCGTGA
ACGTTCTTTTTCGCAACGGGTTTGCCGCCAGAACACAGGTGTCGTGACGCGGGATCCGCCACCATGACCG
AGTACAAGCCCACGGTGCGCCTCGCCACCCGCGACGACGTCCCCAGGGCCGTACGCACCCTCGCCGCCGC
GTTCGCCGACTACCCCGCCACGCGCCACACCGTCGATCCGGACCGCCACATCGAGCGGGTCACCGAGCTG
CAAGAACTCTTCCTCACGCGCGTCGGGCTCGACATCGGCAAGGTGTGGGTCGCGGACGACGGCGCCGCGG
TGGCGGTCTGGACCACGCCGGAGAGCGTCGAAGCGGGGGCGGTGTTCGCCGAGATCGGCCCGCGCATGGC
CGAGTTGAGCGGTTCCCGGCTGGCCGCGCAGCAACAGATGGAAGGCCTCCTGGCGCCGCACCGGCCCAAG
GAGCCCGCGTGGTTCCTGGCCACCGTCGGAGTCTCGCCCGACCACCAGGGCAAGGGTCTGGGCAGCGCCG
TCGTGCTCCCCGGAGTGGAGGCGGCCGAGCGCGCCGGGGTGCCCGCCTTCCTGGAGACCTCCGCGCCCCG
CAACCTCCCCTTCTACGAGCGGCTCGGCTTCACCGTCACCGCCGACGTCGAGGTGCCCGAAGGACCGCGC
ACCTGGTGCATGACCCGCAAGCCCGGTGCCTGAACGCGTTAAGTCGACAATCAACCTCTGGATTACAAAA
TTTGTGAAAGATTGACTGGTATTCTTAACTATGTTGCTCCTTTTACGCTATGTGGATACGCTGCTTTAAT
GCCTTTGTATCATGCTATTGCTTCCCGTATGGCTTTCATTTTCTCCTCCTTGTATAAATCCTGGTTGCTG
TCTCTTTATGAGGAGTTGTGGCCCGTTGTCAGGCAACGTGGCGTGGTGTGCACTGTGTTTGCTGACGCAA
CCCCCACTGGTTGGGGCATTGCCACCACCTGTCAGCTCCTTTCCGGGACTTTCGCTTTCCCCCTCCCTAT
TGCCACGGCGGAACTCATCGCCGCCTGCCTTGCCCGCTGCTGGACAGGGGCTCGGCTGTTGGGCACTGAC
AATTCCGTGGTGTTGTCGGGGAAATCATCGTCCTTTCCTTGGCTGCTCGCCTGTGTTGCCACCTGGATTC
TGCGCGGGACGTCCTTCTGCTACGTCCCTTCGGCCCTCAATCCAGCGGACCTTCCTTCCCGCGGCCTGCT
GCCGGCTCTGCGGCCTCTTCCGCGTCTTCGCCTTCGCCCTCAGACGAGTCGGATCTCCCTTTGGGCCGCC
TCCCCGCGTCGACTTTAAGACCAATGACTTACAAGGCAGCTGTAGATCTTAGCCACTTTTTAAAAGAAAA
GGGGGGACTGGAAGGGCTAATTCACTCCCAACGAAGACAAGATCTGCTTTTTGCTTGTACTGGGTCTCTC
TGGTTAGACCAGATCTGAGCCTGGGAGCTCTCTGGCTAACTAGGGAACCCACTGCTTAAGCCTCAATAAA
GCTTGCCTTGAGTGCTTCAAGTAGTGTGTGCCCGTCTGTTGTGTGACTCTGGTAACTAGAGATCCCTCAG
ACCCTTTTAGTCAGTGTGGAAAATCTCTAGCAGTACGTATAGTAGTTCATGTCATCTTATTATTCAGTAT
TTATAACTTGCAAAGAAATGAATATCAGAGAGTGAGAGGAACTTGTTTATTGCAGCTTATAATGGTTACA
AATAAAGCAATAGCATCACAAATTTCACAAATAAAGCATTTTTTTCACTGCATTCTAGTTGTGGTTTGTC
CAAACTCATCAATGTATCTTATCATGTCTGGCTCTAGCTATCCCGCCCCTAACTCCGCCCATCCCGCCCC
TAACTCCGCCCAGTTCCGCCCATTCTCCGCCCCATGGCTGACTAATTTTTTTTATTTATGCAGAGGCCGA
GGCCGCCTCGGCCTCTGAGCTATTCCAGAAGTAGTGAGGAGGCTTTTTTGGAGGCCTAGGGACGTACCCA
ATTCGCCCTATAGTGAGTCGTATTACGCGCGCTCACTGGCCGTCGTTTTACAACGTCGTGACTGGGAAAA
CCCTGGCGTTACCCAACTTAATCGCCTTGCAGCACATCCCCCTTTCGCCAGCTGGCGTAATAGCGAAGAG
GCCCGCACCGATCGCCCTTCCCAACAGTTGCGCAGCCTGAATGGCGAATGGG
[124 nt withheld, positions 4883-5006]
C
[91 nt withheld, positions 5008-5098]
A
[49 nt withheld, positions 5100-5148]
CCTTTGACGTTGGAGTCCACGTTCTTT
[37 nt withheld, positions 5176-5212]
ACCCTATCTCGGTCTATTCTTTTGATTTATAAGGGATTTTGCCGATTTCGGCCTATTGGTTAAAAAATGA
GCTGATTTAACAAAAATTTAACGCGAATTTTAACAAAATATTAACGCTTACAATTTAGGTGGCACTTTTC
GGGGAAATGTGCGCGGAACCCCTATTTGTTTATTTTTCTAAATACATTCAAATATGTATCCGCTCATGAG
ACAATAACCCTGATAAATGCTTCAATAATATTGAAAAAGGAAGAGTATGAGTATTCAACATTTCCGTGTC
GCCCTTATTCCCTTTTTTGCGGCATTTTGCCTTCCTGTTTTTGCTCACCCAGAAACGCTGGTGAAAGTAA
AAGATGCTGAAGATCAGTTGGGTGCACGAGTGGGTTACATCGAACTGGATCTCAACAGCGGTAAGATCCT
TGAGAGTTTTCGCCCCGAAGAACGTTTTCCAATGATGAGCACTTTTAAAGTTCTGCTATGTGGCGCGGTA
TTATCCCGTATTGACGCCGGGCAAGAGCAACTCGGTCGCCGCATACACTATTCTCAGAATGACTTGGTTG
AGTACTCACCAGTCACAGAAAAGCATCTTACGGATGGCATGACAGTAAGAGAATTATGCAGTGCTGCCAT
AACCATGAGTGATAACACTGCGGCCAACTTACTTCTGACAACGATCGGAGGACCGAAGGAGCTAACCGCT
TTTTTGCACAACATGGGGGATCATGTAACTCGCCTTGATCGTTGGGAACCGGAGCTGAATGAAGCCATAC
CAAACGACGAGCGTGACACCACGATGCCTGTAGCAATGGCAACAACGTTGCGCAAACTATTAACTGGCGA
ACTACTTACTCTAGCTTCCCGGCAACAATTAATAGACTGGATGGAGGCGGATAAAGTTGCAGGACCACTT
CTGCGCTCGGCCCTTCCGGCTGGCTGGTTTATTGCTGATAAATCTGGAGCCGGTGAGCGTGGGTCTCGCG
GTATCATTGCAGCACTGGGGCCAGATGGTAAGCCCTCCCGTATCGTAGTTATCTACACGACGGGGAGTCA
GGCAACTATGGATGAACGAAATAGACAGATCGCTGAGATAGGTGCCTCACTGATTAAGCATTGGTAACTG
TCAGACCAAGTTTACTCATATATACTTTAGATTGATTTAAAACTTCATTTTTAATTTAAAAGGATCTAGG
TGAAGATCCTTTTTGATAATCTCATGACCAAAATCCCTTAACGTGAGTTTTCGTTCCACTGAGCGTCAGA
CCCCGTAGAAAAGATCAAAGGATCTTCTTGAGATCCTTTTTTTCTGCGCGTAATCTGCTGCTTGCAAACA
AAAAAACCACCGCTACCAGCGGTGGTTTGTTTGCCGGATCAAGAGCTACCAACTCTTTTTCCGAAGGTAA
CTGGCTTCAGCAGAGCGCAGATACCAAATACTGTTCTTCTAGTGTAGCCGTAGTTAGGCCACCACTTCAA
GAACTCTGTAGCACCGCCTACATACCTCGCTCTGCTAATCCTGTTACCAGTGGCTGCTGCCAGTGGCGAT
AAGTCGTGTCTTACCGGGTTGGACTCAAGACGATAGTTACCGGATAAGGCGCAGCGGTCGGGCTGAACGG
GGGGTTCGTGCACACAGCCCAGCTTGGAGCGAACGACCTACACCGAACTGAGATACCTACAGCGTGAGCT
ATGAGAAAGCGCCACGCTTCCCGAAGGGAGAAAGGCGGACAGGTATCCGGTAAGCGGCAGGGTCGGAACA
GGAGAGCGCACGAGGGAGCTTCCAGGGGGAAACGCCTGGTATCTTTATAGTCCTGTCGGGTTTCGCCACC
TCTGACTTGAGCGTCGATTTTTGTGATGCTCGTCAGGGGGGCGGAGCCTATGGAAAAACGCCAGCAACGC
GGCCTTTTTACGGTTCCTGGCCTTTTGCTGGCCTTTTGCTCACATGTTCTTTCCTGCGTTATCCCCTGAT
TCTGTGGATAACCGTATTACCGCCTTTGAGTGAGCTGATACCGCTCGCCGCAGCCGAACGACCGAGCGCA
GCGAGTCAGTGAGCGAGGAAGCGGAAGAGCGCCCAATACGCAAACCGCCTCTCCCCGCGCGTTGGCCGAT
TCATTAATGCAGCTG
